>Addgene plasmid #211025 | pNLF1-N_WDR5:1-334 | addgene full sequence | sequence record 423363 | Addgene NGS Result
TCAATATTGGCCATTAGCCATATTATTCATTGGTTATATAGCATAAATCAATATTGGCTATTGGCCATTG
CATACGTTGTATCTATATCATAATATGTACATTTATATTGGCTCATGTCCAATATGACCGCCATGTTGGC
ATTGATTATTGACTAGTTATTAATAGTAATCAATTACGGGGTCATTAGTTCATAGCCCATATATGGAGTT
CCGCGTTACATAACTTACGGTAAATGGCCCGCCTGGCTGACCGCCCAACGACCCCCGCCCATTGACGTCA
ATAATGACGTATGTTCCCATAGTAACGCCAATAGGGACTTTCCATTGACGTCAATGGGTGGAGTATTTAC
GGTAAACTGCCCACTTGGCAGTACATCAAGTGTATCATATGCCAAGTCCGCCCCCTATTGACGTCAATGA
CGGTAAATGGCCCGCCTGGCATTATGCCCAGTACATGACCTTACGGGACTTTCCTACTTGGCAGTACATC
TACGTATTAGTCATCGCTATTACCATGGTGATGCGGTTTTGGCAGTACACCAATGGGCGTGGATAGCGGT
TTGACTCACGGGGATTTCCAAGTCTCCACCCCATTGACGTCAATGGGAGTTTGTTTTGGCACCAAAATCA
ACGGGACTTTCCAAAATGTCGTAATAACCCCGCCCCGTTGACGCAAATGGGCGGTAGGCGTGTACGGTGG
GAGGTCTATATAAGCAGAGCTGGTTTAGTGAACCGTCAGATCACTAGAAGCTTTATTGCGGTAGTTTATC
ACAGTTAAATTGCTAACGCAGTCAGTGCTTCTGACACAACAGTCTCGAACTTAAGCTGCAGAAGTTGGTC
GTGAGGCACTGGGCAGGTAAGTATCAAGGTTACAAGACAGGTTTAAGGAGACCAATAGAAACTGGGCTTG
TCGAGACAGAGAAGACTCTTGCGTTTCTGATAGGCACCTATTGGTCTTACTGACATCCACTTTGCCTTTC
TCTCCACAGGTGTCCACTCCCAGTTCAATTACAGCTCTTAAGGCTAGAGTATTAATACGACTCACTATAG
GGCTAGCGCTCACCATGGTCTTCACACTCGAAGATTTCGTTGGGGACTGGCGACAGACAGCCGGCTACAA
CCTGGACCAAGTCCTTGAACAGGGAGGTGTGTCCAGTTTGTTTCAGAATCTCGGGGTGTCCGTAACTCCG
ATCCAAAGGATTGTCCTGAGCGGTGAAAATGGGCTGAAGATCGACATCCATGTCATCATCCCGTATGAAG
GTCTGAGCGGCGACCAAATGGGCCAGATCGAAAAAATTTTTAAGGTGGTGTACCCTGTGGATGATCATCA
CTTTAAGGTGATCCTGCACTATGGCACACTGGTAATCGACGGGGTTACGCCGAACATGATCGACTATTTC
GGACGGCCGTATGAAGGCATCGCCGTGTTCGACGGCAAAAAGATCACTGTAACAGGGACCCTGTGGAACG
GCAACAAAATTATCGACGAGCGCCTGATCAACCCCGACGGCTCCCTGCTGTTCCGAGTAACCATCAACGG
AGTGACCGGCTGGCGGCTGTGCGAACGCATTCTGGCGGGCTCGAGCGGCGCGATCGCTTCCGAATTCATG
GCGACGGAGGAGAAGAAGCCCGAGACCGAGGCCGCCAGAGCACAGCCAACCCCTTCGTCATCCGCCACTC
AGAGCAAGCCTACACCTGTGAAGCCAAACTATGCTCTAAAGTTCACCCTTGCTGGCCACACCAAAGCAGT
GTCCTCCGTGAAATTCAGCCCGAATGGAGAGTGGCTGGCAAGTTCATCTGCTGATAAACTTATTAAAATT
TGGGGCGCGTATGATGGGAAATTTGAGAAAACCATATCTGGTCACAAGCTGGGAATATCCGATGTAGCCT
GGTCGTCAGATTCTAACCTTCTTGTTTCTGCCTCAGATGACAAAACCTTGAAGATATGGGACGTGAGCTC
GGGCAAGTGTCTGAAAACCCTGAAGGGACACAGTAATTATGTCTTTTGCTGCAACTTCAATCCCCAGTCC
AACCTTATTGTCTCAGGATCCTTTGACGAAAGCGTGAGGATATGGGATGTGAAAACAGGGAAGTGCCTCA
AGACTTTGCCAGCTCACTCGGATCCAGTCTCGGCCGTTCATTTTAATCGTGATGGATCCTTGATAGTTTC
AAGTAGCTATGATGGTCTCTGTCGCATCTGGGACACCGCCTCGGGCCAGTGCCTGAAGACGCTCATCGAT
GACGACAACCCCCCCGTGTCTTTTGTGAAGTTCTCCCCGAACGGCAAATACATCCTGGCCGCCACGCTGG
ACAACACTCTGAAGCTCTGGGACTACAGCAAGGGGAAGTGCCTGAAGACGTACACTGGCCACAAGAATGA
GAAATACTGCATATTTGCCAATTTCTCTGTTACTGGTGGGAAGTGGATTGTGTCTGGCTCAGAGGATAAC
CTTGTTTACATCTGGAACCTTCAGACGAAAGAGATTGTACAGAAACTACAAGGCCACACAGATGTCGTGA
TCTCAACAGCTTGTCACCCAACAGAAAACATCATCGCCTCTGCTGCGCTAGAAAATGACAAAACAATTAA
ACTGTGGAAGAGTGACTGCTAAGATATCTAGATTTGGGCCCAATTCCTGCAGGATTTTGCGGCCGCTTGC
TGAGTTGGCTGCTGCCACCGCTGAGCAATAACTAGCATAACCCCTTGGCCGCTTCGAGCAGACATGATAA
GATACATTGATGAGTTTGGACAAACCACAACTAGAATGCAGTGAAAAAAATGCTTTATTTGTGAAATTTG
TGATGCTATTGCTTTATTTGTAACCATTATAAGCTGCAATAAACAAGTTAACAACAACAATTGCATTCAT
TTTATGTTTCAGGTTCAGGGGGAGATGTGGGAGGTTTTTTTAAGCAAGTAAAACCTCTACAAATGTGGTA
AAATCGAATTTTAACAAAATATTAACGCTTACAATTTCCTGATGCGGTATTTTCTCCTTACGCATCTGTG
CGGTATTTCACACCGCATACGCGGATCTGCGCAGCACCATGGCCTGAAATAACCTCTGAAAGAGGAACTT
GGTTAGGTACCTTCTGAGGCGGAAAGAACCAGCTGTGGAATGTGTGTCAGTTAGGGTGTGGAAAGTCCCC
AGGCTCCCCAGCAGGCAGAAGTATGCAAAGCATGCATCTCAATTAGTCAGCAACCAGGTGTGGAAAGTCC
CCAGGCTCCCCAGCAGGCAGAAGTATGCAAAGCATGCATCTCAATTAGTCAGCAACCATAGTCCCGCCCC
TAACTCCGCCCATCCCGCCCCTAACTCCGCCCAGTTCCGCCCATTCTCCGCCCCATGGCTGACTAATTTT
TTTTATTTATGCAGAGGCCGAGGCCGCCTCGGCCTCTGAGCTATTCCAGAAGTAGTGAGGAGGCTTTTTT
GGAGGCCTAGGCTTTTGCAAAAAGCTCGATTCTTCTGACACTAGCGCCACCATGAAGAAGCCCGAACTCA
CCGCTACCAGCGTTGAAAAATTTCTCATCGAGAAGTTCGACAGTGTGAGCGACCTGATGCAGTTGTCGGA
GGGCGAAGAGAGCCGAGCCTTCAGCTTCGATGTCGGCGGACGCGGCTATGTACTGCGGGTGAATAGCTGC
GCTGATGGCTTCTACAAAGACCGCTACGTGTACCGCCACTTCGCCAGCGCTGCACTACCCATCCCCGAAG
TGTTGGACATCGGCGAGTTCAGCGAGAGCCTGACATACTGCATCAGTAGACGCGCCCAAGGCGTTACTCT
CCAAGACCTCCCCGAAACAGAGCTGCCTGCTGTGTTACAGCCTGTCGCCGAAGCTATGGATGCTATTGCC
GCCGCCGACCTCAGTCAAACCAGCGGCTTCGGCCCATTCGGGCCCCAAGGCATCGGCCAGTACACAACCT
GGCGGGATTTCATTTGCGCCATTGCTGATCCCCATGTCTACCACTGGCAGACCGTGATGGACGACACCGT
GTCCGCCAGCGTAGCTCAAGCCCTGGACGAACTGATGCTGTGGGCCGAAGACTGTCCCGAGGTGCGCCAC
CTCGTCCATGCCGACTTCGGCAGCAACAACGTCCTGACCGACAACGGCCGCATCACCGCCGTAATCGACT
GGTCCGAAGCTATGTTCGGGGACAGTCAGTACGAGGTGGCCAACATCTTCTTCTGGCGGCCCTGGCTGGC
TTGCATGGAGCAGCAGACTCGCTACTTCGAGCGCCGGCATCCCGAGCTGGCCGGCAGCCCTCGTCTGCGA
GCCTACATGCTGCGCATCGGCCTGGATCAGCTCTACCAGAGCCTCGTGGACGGCAACTTCGACGATGCTG
CCTGGGCTCAAGGCCGCTGCGATGCCATCGTCCGCAGCGGGGCCGGCACCGTCGGTCGCACACAAATCGC
TCGCCGGAGCGCAGCCGTATGGACCGACGGCTGCGTCGAGGTGCTGGCCGACAGCGGCAACCGCCGGCCC
AGTACACGACCGCGCGCTAAGGAGGTAGGTCGAGTTTAGACTCTAGCCATCACGATGGCCGCAATAAAAT
ATCTTTATTTTCATTACATCTGTGTGTTGGTTTTTTGTGTGAATCGATAGCGATAAGGATCCTCTTTGCG
CTTGCGTTTTCCCTTGTCCAGATAGCCCAGTAGCTGACATTCATCCGGGGTCAGCACCGTTTCTGCGGAC
TGGCTTTCTACGTAATGGTTTCTTAGACGTCAGGTGGCACTTTTCGGGGAAATGTGCGCGGAACCCCTAT
TTGTTTATTTTTCTAAATACATTCAAATATGTATCCGCTCATGAGACAATAACCCTGATAAATGCTTCAA
TAATATTGAAAAAGGAAGAGTATGAGTATTCAACATTTCCGTGTCGCCCTTATTCCCTTTTTTGCGGCAT
TTTGCCTTCCTGTTTTTGCTCACCCAGAAACGCTGGTGAAAGTAAAAGATGCTGAAGATCAGTTGGGTGC
ACGAGTGGGTTACATCGAACTGGATCTCAACAGCGGTAAGATCCTTGAGAGTTTTCGCCCCGAAGAACGT
TTTCCAATGATGAGCACTTTCAAAGTTCTGCTATGTGGCGCGGTATTATCCCGTATTGACGCCGGGCAAG
AGCAACTCGGTCGCCGCATACACTATTCTCAGAATGACTTGGTTGAGTACTCACCAGTCACAGAAAAGCA
TCTTACGGATGGCATGACAGTAAGAGAATTATGCAGTGCTGCCATAACCATGAGTGATAACACTGCGGCC
AACTTACTTCTGACAACTATCGGAGGACCGAAGGAGCTAACCGCTTTTTTGCACAACATGGGGGATCATG
TAACTCGCCTTGATCGTTGGGAACCGGAGCTGAATGAAGCCATACCAAACGACGAGCGTGACACCACGAT
GCCTGTAGCAATGGCAACAACGTTGCGCAAACTATTAACTGGCGAACTACTTACTCTAGCTTCCCGGCAA
CAATTAATAGACTGGATGGAGGCGGATAAAGTTGCAGGACCACTTCTGCGCTCGGCCCTTCCGGCTGGCT
GGTTTATTGCTGATAAATCTGGAGCCGGTGAGCGTGGGTCTCGCGGTATCATTGCAGCACTGGGGCCAGA
TGGTAAGCCCTCCCGTATCGTAGTTATCTACACGACGGGGAGTCAGGCAACTATGGATGAACGAAATAGA
CAGATCGCTGAGATAGGTGCCTCACTGATTAAGCATTGGTAATTCGAAATGACCGACCAAGCGACGCCCA
ACCGGTATCAGCTCACTCAAAGGCGGTAATACGGTTATCCACAGAATCAGGGGATAACGCAGGAAAGAAC
ATGTGAGCAAAAGGCCAGCAAAAGGCCAGGAACCGTAAAAAGGCCGCGTTGCTGGCGTTTTTCCATAGGC
TCCGCCCCCCTGACGAGCATCACAAAAATCGACGCTCAAGTCAGAGGTGGCGAAACCCGACAGGACTATA
AAGATACCAGGCGTTTCCCCCTGGAAGCTCCCTCGTGCGCTCTCCTGTTCCGACCCTGCCGCTTACCGGA
TACCTGTCCGCCTTTCTCCCTTCGGGAAGCGTGGCGCTTTCTCATAGCTCACGCTGTAGGTATCTCAGTT
CGGTGTAGGTCGTTCGCTCCAAGCTGGGCTGTGTGCACGAACCCCCCGTTCAGCCCGACCGCTGCGCCTT
ATCCGGTAACTATCGTCTTGAGTCCAACCCGGTAAGACACGACTTATCGCCACTGGCAGCAGCCACTGGT
AACAGGATTAGCAGAGCGAGGTATGTAGGCGGTGCTACAGAGTTCTTGAAGTGGTGGCCTAACTACGGCT
ACACTAGAAGGACAGTATTTGGTATCTGCGCTCTGCTGAAGCCAGTTACCTTCGGAAAAAGAGTTGGTAG
CTCTTGATCCGGCAAACAAACCACCGCTGGTAGCGGTGGTTTTTTTGTTTGCAAGCAGCAGATTACGCGC
AGAAAAAAAGGATTTCAAGAAGATCCTTTGATCTTTTCTACGGGGTCTGACGCTCAGTGGAACGAAAACT
CACGTTAAGGGATTTTGGTCATGAGATTATCAAAAAGGATCTTCACCTAGATCCTTTTATAGTCCGGAAA
TACAGGAACGCACGCTGGATGGCCCTTCGCTGGGATGGTGAAACCATGAAAAATGGCAGCTTCAGTGGAT
TAAGTGGGGGTAATGTGGCCTGTACCCTCTGGTTGCATAGGTATTCATACGGTTAAAATTTATCAGGCGC
GATTGCGGCAGTTTTTCGGGTGGTTTGTTGCCATTTTTACCTGTCTGCTGCCGTGATCGCGCTGAACGCG
TTTTAGCGGTGCGTACAATTAAGGGATTATGGTAAATCCACTTACTGTCTGCCCTCGTAGCCATCGAGAT
AAACCGCAGTACTCCGGCCACGATGCGTCCGGCGTAGAGGATCGAGATCT
Features (pLannotate 1.2.2; 20 found; start..end, strand, type, name):
    140..517     +  enhancer       CMV enhancer: human cytomegalovirus immediate early enhancer
    519..718     +  promoter       CMV promoter: human cytomegalovirus (CMV) immediate early promoter
    857..989     +  intron         chimeric intron: chimera between introns from human β-globin and immunoglobulin heavy chain genes
   1033..1051    +  promoter       T7 promoter: promoter for bacteriophage T7 RNA polymerase
   1065..1577    +  CDS            Nluc: NanoLuc® luciferase human codon-optimized
   1608..2609    +  CDS            WDR5: WDR5_HUMAN - Also known as BIG3. Experimental evidence at protein level: Swiss-Prot protein existence level 1. Contributes to histone modification (PubMed:19131338, PubMed:19556245, PubMed:19103755, PubMed:20018852, PubMed:16600877, PubMed:16829960). May position the N-terminus of histone H3 for efficient trimethylation at 'Lys-4' (PubMed:16829960). As part of the MLL1/MLL complex it is involved in methylation and dimethylation at 'Lys-4' of histone H3 (PubMed:19556245). H3 'Lys-4' methylation represents a specific tag for epigenetic transcriptional activation (PubMed:18840606). As part of the
   2659..2684    +  CDS            SET1 (fragment): solubility-enhancement tag derived from T7 phage gene 10B
   2692..2708    +  terminator     T7 terminator (fragment): transcription terminator for bacteriophage T7 RNA polymerase
   2728..2849    -  polyA_signal   SV40 poly(A) signal: SV40 polyadenylation signal
   2872..2940    -  CDS            large T antigen (fragment): large T antigen from SV40 (simian virus 40)
   2945..2977    +  rep_origin     M13 ori (fragment): M13 bacteriophage origin of replication; arrow indicates direction of (+) strand synthesis
   2978..3029    -  misc_feature   bom (fragment): basis of mobility region from pBR322
   3094..3451    +  promoter       SV40 promoter: SV40 enhancer and early promoter
   3482..4504    +  CDS            hph: KHYB_ECOLX - Experimental evidence at protein level: Swiss-Prot protein existence level 1. The aminoglycoside phosphotransferases achieve inactivation of their antibiotic substrates by phosphorylation. Only phosphorylates hygromycin and closely related compounds such as demethyl analogs and destomycin. From Escherichia coli.
   4543..4591    +  polyA_signal   poly(A) signal: synthetic polyadenylation signal
   4612..4704    -  CDS            tnpA (fragment): TN5P_ECOLX - Also known as tnp. Experimental evidence at protein level: Swiss-Prot protein existence level 1. Mediates transposition of transposon Tn5 by a 'cut and paste' mechanism. First, the monomeric transposase binds the 19 bp inverted DNA repeats flanking the transposon. Then, dimerization of the DNA- bound transposase creates a synaptic DNA complex. After nicking of the first DNA strand, excision of the transposon proceeds through a series of intermediates. The transposase then mediates the insertion of the transposon at a new site by strand transfer. The activity of the wild- type tran
   4747..4851    +  promoter       AmpR promoter: bla
   4852..5712    +  CDS            AmpR: β-lactamase; bla; confers resistance to ampicillin, carbenicillin, and related antibiotics
   5870..6458    -  rep_origin     ori: high-copy-number ColE1/pMB1/pBR322/pUC origin of replication
   6574..6857    +  misc_feature   cer region: ColE1-derived recombination site that helps to maintain plasmids as monomers
