[The description below was written by a language model from this plasmid's Addgene catalogue record and pLannotate feature annotations shown in this document.]
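Description:
pNLF1-N_WDR5:1-334 is a 6.9 kb mammalian expression plasmid built on the commercial pNLF1-N backbone, designed to produce full-length, wild-type human WDR5 (residues M1 to C334, a 1,002 bp insert derived from a Mammalian Gene Collection clone) fused at its N terminus to NanoLuc luciferase. In bacteria it replicates from a high-copy ColE1/pUC-type origin and is selected with ampicillin through the β-lactamase gene. A ColE1 cer site is also annotated, which helps keep the plasmid monomeric. For selection of stably transfected mammalian cells, an SV40 enhancer/early promoter drives the hygromycin phosphotransferase gene (hph), followed by a synthetic polyadenylation signal.

The expression cassette consists of the CMV immediate-early enhancer and promoter, a chimeric β-globin/immunoglobulin intron that promotes efficient processing of the transcript, and a T7 promoter that would permit in vitro transcription. Next comes the human codon-optimized NanoLuc coding sequence, joined through a short linker to the WDR5 open reading frame. The cassette ends with an SV40 poly(A) signal. The insert was introduced by ligation-independent cloning, and the depositor notes that the flanking EcoRI and EcoRV sites are retained. Several short annotated fragments (SET1, T7 terminator, large T antigen, M13 ori, bom, tnpA) appear to be partial sequence matches or backbone remnants rather than functional parts.

WDR5 is a WD40-repeat protein that contributes to histone H3 lysine 4 methylation as part of MLL complexes. The plasmid was deposited with a study evaluating the ligandability of WD40-repeat proteins. NanoLuc-tagged proteins are commonly used as luminescent donors in cellular BRET-type target-engagement or interaction assays, although the record itself states only mammalian expression as the purpose.
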