Addgene plasmid #211025: pNLF1-N_WDR5:1-334
Purpose: Mammalian expression of full-length human WDR5. N-terminal NanoLuc luciferase tag.
Depositing lab: Cheryl Arrowsmith. Depositing organization: University of Toronto. Publication: A Target Class Ligandability Evaluation of WD40 Repeat-Containing Proteins. Ackloo S, Li F, Szewczyk M, Seitova A, Loppnau P, Zeng H, Xu J, Ahmad S, Arnautova YA, Baghaie AJ, Beldar S, Bolotokova A, Centrella PA, Chau I, Clark MA, Cuozzo JW, Dehghani-Tafti S, Disch JS, Dong A, Dumas A, Feng JA, Ghiabi P, Gibson E, Gilmer J, Goldman B, Green SR, Guie MA, Guilinger JP, Harms N, Herasymenko O, Houliston S, Hutchinson A, Kearnes S, Keefe AD, Kimani SW, Kramer T, Kutera M, Kwak HA, Lento C, Li Y, Liu J, Loup J, Machado RAC, Mulhern CJ, Perveen S, Righetto GL, Riley P, Shrestha S, Sigel EA, Silva M, Sintchak MD, Slakman BL, Taylor RD, Thompson J, Torng W, Underkoffler C, von Rechenberg M, Walsh RT, Watson I, Wilson DJ, Wolf E, Yadav M, Yazdi AK, Zhang J, Zhang Y, Santhakumar V, Edwards AM, Barsyte-Lovejoy D, Schapira M, Brown PJ, Halabelian L, Arrowsmith CH. J Med Chem. 2025 Jan 23;68(2):1092-1112. doi: 10.1021/acs.jmedchem.4c02010. Epub 2024 Nov 4. PubMed 39495097.
Backbone
  Vector backbone: pNLF1-N
  Backbone manufacturer: Promega
  Vector type: Mammalian Expression
  Selectable markers: Hygromycin
Growth in bacteria
  Bacterial resistance: Ampicillin, 100 μg/mL
  Growth temperature: 37°C
  Growth strain: DH5alpha
  Copy number: High Copy
Gene/Insert
  Gene/Insert name: WDR5:M1-C334
  Species: H. sapiens (human)
  Insert size (bp): 1002
  Mutation: wild type
  Entrez Gene: WDR5 (a.k.a. BIG-3, BIG3, CFAP89, SWD3)
  Promoter: CMV
  Tag / fusion protein: NanoLuc luciferase (N terminal on insert)
  Cloning method: Ligation Independent Cloning
  Sequencing primers: 5′ gtaaccatcaacggagtgac; 3′ tatcatgtctgctcgaagc
Resource information
  A portion of this plasmid was derived from a plasmid made by: Mammalian Gene Collection (BC001635)
Terms and licenses: Academic/Nonprofit Terms; Industry Terms: Not Available to Industry
Depositor comments: 5' Cloning Site: EcoR1 (not destroyed), 3' Cloning Site: EcoRV (not destroyed). N terminal tag: mvftledfvgdwrqtagynldqvleqggvsslfqnlgvsvtpiqrivlsgenglkidihviipyeglsgdqmgqiekifkvvypvddhhfkvilhygtlvidgvtpnmidyfgrpyegiavfdgkkitvtgtlwngnkiiderlinpdgsllfrvtingvtgwrlcerilagssgaiasef.
How to cite: pNLF1-N_WDR5:1-334 was a gift from Cheryl Arrowsmith (Addgene plasmid # 211025 ; http://n2t.net/addgene:211025 ; RRID:Addgene_211025)
