>Addgene plasmid #211025 | pNLF1-N_WDR5:1-334 | depositor partial sequence | sequence record 411530 | Insert sequence
ATGGCGACGGAGGAGAAGAAGCCCGAGACCGAGGCCGCCAGAGCACAGCCAACCCCTTCGTCATCCGCCA
CTCAGAGCAAGCCTACACCTGTGAAGCCAAACTATGCTCTAAAGTTCACCCTTGCTGGCCACACCAAAGC
AGTGTCCTCCGTGAAATTCAGCCCGAATGGAGAGTGGCTGGCAAGTTCATCTGCTGATAAACTTATTAAA
ATTTGGGGCGCGTATGATGGGAAATTTGAGAAAACCATATCTGGTCACAAGCTGGGAATATCCGATGTAG
CCTGGTCGTCAGATTCTAACCTTCTTGTTTCTGCCTCAGATGACAAAACCTTGAAGATATGGGACGTGAG
CTCGGGCAAGTGTCTGAAAACCCTGAAGGGACACAGTAATTATGTCTTTTGCTGCAACTTCAATCCCCAG
TCCAACCTTATTGTCTCAGGATCCTTTGACGAAAGCGTGAGGATATGGGATGTGAAAACAGGGAAGTGCC
TCAAGACTTTGCCAGCTCACTCGGATCCAGTCTCGGCCGTTCATTTTAATCGTGATGGATCCTTGATAGT
TTCAAGTAGCTATGATGGTCTCTGTCGCATCTGGGACACCGCCTCGGGCCAGTGCCTGAAGACGCTCATC
GATGACGACAACCCCCCCGTGTCTTTTGTGAAGTTCTCCCCGAACGGCAAATACATCCTGGCCGCCACGC
TGGACAACACTCTGAAGCTCTGGGACTACAGCAAGGGGAAGTGCCTGAAGACGTACACTGGCCACAAGAA
TGAGAAATACTGCATATTTGCCAATTTCTCTGTTACTGGTGGGAAGTGGATTGTGTCTGGCTCAGAGGAT
AACCTTGTTTACATCTGGAACCTTCAGACGAAAGAGATTGTACAGAAACTACAAGGCCACACAGATGTCG
TGATCTCAACAGCTTGTCACCCAACAGAAAACATCATCGCCTCTGCTGCGCTAGAAAATGACAAAACAAT
TAAACTGTGGAAGAGTGACTGC
